LOCUS       Exported 3361 bp ds-DNA circular SYN 13-MAY-2021
DEFINITION  Cloning Module.
ACCESSION   .
VERSION     .
KEYWORDS    pUG-419
SOURCE      synthetic DNA construct
  ORGANISM  synthetic DNA construct
REFERENCE   1 (bases 1 to 3361)
  AUTHORS   Kowarschik K, Hoehenwarter W, Marillonnet S, Trujillo M
  TITLE     UbiGate: a synthetic biology toolbox to analyse ubiquitination.
  JOURNAL   New Phytol. 2018 Mar;217(4):1749-1763. doi: 10.1111/nph.14900. Epub
            2017 Nov 30.
  PUBMED    29194629
REFERENCE   2 (bases 1 to 3361)
  AUTHORS   .
  TITLE     Direct Submission
  JOURNAL   Exported May 13, 2021 from SnapGene Server 1.1.58
            http://www.snapgene.com
FEATURES             Location/Qualifiers
     source          1..3361
                     /organism="synthetic DNA construct"
                     /mol_type="other DNA"
     primer_bind     complement(24..42)
                     /label=pBRforEco
                     /note="pBR322 vectors, upsteam of EcoRI site, forward
                     primer"
     promoter        110..214
                     /gene="bla"
                     /label=AmpR promoter
     CDS             434..1225
                     /codon_start=1
                     /gene="aadA"
                     /product="aminoglycoside adenylyltransferase (Murphy,
                     1985)"
                     /label=SmR
                     /note="confers resistance to spectinomycin and
                     streptomycin"
                     /translation="MREAVIAEVSTQLSEVVGVIERHLEPTLLAVHLYGSAVDGGLKPH
                     SDIDLLVTVTVRLDETTRRALINDLLETSASPGESEILRAVEVTIVVHDDIIPWRYPAK
                     RELQFGEWQRNDILAGIFEPATIDIDLAILLTKAREHSVALVGPAAEELFDPVPEQDLF
                     EALNETLTLWNSPPDWAGDERNVVLTLSRIWYSAVTGKIAPKDVAADWAMERLPAQYQP
                     VILEARQAYLGQEEDRLASRADQLEEFVHYVKGEITKVVGK"
     rep_origin      1396..1984
                     /direction=RIGHT
                     /label=ori
                     /note="high-copy-number ColE1/pMB1/pBR322/pUC origin of
                     replication"
     primer_bind     1885..1904
                     /label=pBR322ori-F
                     /note="pBR322 origin, forward primer"
     primer_bind     2138..2155
                     /label=L4440
                     /note="L4440 vector, forward primer"
ORIGIN
        1 gtggctcttc agtggacgaa agggcctcgt gatacgccta tttttatagg ttaatgtcat
       61 gataataatg gtttcttaga cgtcaggtgg cacttttcgg ggaaatgtgc gcggaacccc
      121 tatttgttta tttttctaaa tacattcaaa tatgtatccg ctcatgagac aataaccctg
      181 ataaatgctt caataatatt gaaaaaggaa gagtatgcgc tcacgcaact ggtccagaac
      241 cttgaccgaa cgcagcggtg gtaacggcgc agtggcggtt ttcatggctt gttatgactg
      301 tttttttggg gtacagtcta tgcctcgggc atccaagcag caagcgcgtt acgccgtggg
      361 tcgatgtttg atgttatgga gcagcaacga tgttacgcag cagggcagtc gccctaaaac
      421 aaagttaaac atcatgaggg aagcggtgat cgccgaagta tcgactcaac tatcagaggt
      481 agttggcgtc atcgagcgcc atctcgaacc gacgttgctg gccgtacatt tgtacggctc
      541 cgcagtggat ggcggcctga agccacacag cgatattgat ttgctggtta cggtgaccgt
      601 aaggcttgat gaaacaacgc ggcgagcttt gatcaacgac cttttggaaa cttcggcttc
      661 ccctggagag agcgagattc tccgcgctgt agaagtcacc attgttgtgc acgacgacat
      721 cattccgtgg cgttatccag ctaagcgcga actgcaattt ggagaatggc agcgcaatga
      781 cattcttgca ggtatcttcg agccagccac gatcgacatt gatctggcta tcttgctgac
      841 aaaagcaaga gaacatagcg ttgccttggt aggtccagcg gcggaggaac tctttgatcc
      901 ggttcctgaa caggatctat ttgaggcgct aaatgaaacc ttaacgctat ggaactcgcc
      961 gcccgactgg gctggcgatg agcgaaatgt agtgcttacg ttgtcccgca tttggtacag
     1021 cgcagtaacc ggcaaaatcg cgccgaagga tgtcgctgcc gactgggcaa tggagcgcct
     1081 gccggcccag tatcagcccg tcatacttga agctagacag gcttatcttg gacaagaaga
     1141 agatcgcttg gcctcgcgcg cagatcagtt ggaagaattt gtccattacg taaaaggcga
     1201 gatcaccaag gtagtcggca aataactgtc agaccaagtt tactcatata tactttagat
     1261 tgatttaaaa cttcattttt aatttaaaag gatctaggtg aagatccttt ttgataatct
     1321 catgaccaaa atcccttaac gtgagttttc gttccactga gcgtcagacc ccgtagaaaa
     1381 gatcaaagga tcttcttgag atcctttttt tctgcgcgta atctgctgct tgcaaacaaa
     1441 aaaaccaccg ctaccagcgg tggtttgttt gccggatcaa gagctaccaa ctctttttcc
     1501 gaaggtaact ggcttcagca gagcgcagat accaaatact gtccttctag tgtagccgta
     1561 gttaggccac cacttcaaga actctgtagc accgcctaca tacctcgctc tgctaatcct
     1621 gttaccagtg gctgctgcca gtggcgataa gtcgtgtctt accgggttgg actcaagacg
     1681 atagttaccg gataaggcgc agcggtcggg ctgaacgggg ggttcgtgca cacagcccag
     1741 cttggagcga acgacctaca ccgaactgag atacctacag cgtgagctat gagaaagcgc
     1801 cacgcttccc gaagggagaa aggcggacag gtatccggta agcggcaggg tcggaacagg
     1861 agagcgcacg agggagcttc cagggggaaa cgcctggtat ctttatagtc ctgtcgggtt
     1921 tcgccacctc tgacttgagc gtcgattttt gtgatgctcg tcaggggggc ggagcctatg
     1981 gaaaaacgcc agcaacgcgg cctttttacg gttcctggcc ttttgctggc cttttgctca
     2041 catgttcttt cctgcgttat cccctgattc tgtggataac cgtattaccg cctttgagtg
     2101 agctgatacc gctcgccgca gccgaacgac cgagcgcagc gagtcagtga gcgaggaagc
     2161 ggaagagcgc ccaatacgca aaccgcctct ccccgcgcgt tggccgattc attaatcact
     2221 ctgtggtctc aaatgaacac cggcggtggc caatacacgg attttccggc ggtggaaact
     2281 cacggaggac agttcataag ttacgatatc ttcggtagtt tattcgagat cacatctaag
     2341 tatcgtcctc cgattatacc aattggtcgt ggagcttatg gaatcgtttg ctctgtgttg
     2401 gatacggaga cgaacgagct agtagcgatg aagaagatag ctaatgcttt tgataatcat
     2461 atggatgcta agcgtacgct tcgtgagatc aagcttcttc gtcatcttga tcatgaaaac
     2521 attatagcta taagagatgt tgttccacca ccactaagaa ggcagttcag tgatgtttat
     2581 atctctactg aattaatgga tactgatctt catcaaatca tcagatctaa ccagagttta
     2641 tcagaagaac actgtcagta cttcttgtac cagctacttc gaggactgaa gtatatccac
     2701 tcagctaaca ttattcatag ggatttaaag ccgagcaatc ttctgttgaa cgcgaattgc
     2761 gatttaaaga tttgtgattt cggtcttgct agacctactt cagagaatga ttttatgact
     2821 gagtatgttg ttacgagatg gtatagagca cctgagcttc tgttgaactc ttcagattac
     2881 acagctgcta ttgatgtttg gtctgttggt tgtatcttta tggagcttat gaatagaaag
     2941 cctttgttcc ctggtaaaga ccatgttcat caaatgcgct tattgacaga gttgcttggc
     3001 acaccgacag aatctgatct cggttttact cacaatgagg atgcgaaaag atacatccgg
     3061 caacttccca acttcccacg tcagccctta gctaaacttt tctctcatgt taacccaatg
     3121 gccattgatc ttgttgacag aatgttgacg tttgacccca acagaagaat cactgttgaa
     3181 caagctctga atcaccagta ccttgctaaa ttgcacgacc cgaatgatga gccaatctgt
     3241 caaaagccat tctcttttga gttcgaacaa cagcctctgg atgaggaaca gataaaagag
     3301 atgatctacc aagaagccat agcactcaat ccaacatacg gttaggcttt gagaccacga
     3361 a
//
