LOCUS       Exported 3363 bp ds-DNA circular SYN 13-MAY-2021
DEFINITION  Cloning Module.
ACCESSION   .
VERSION     .
KEYWORDS    pUG-419
SOURCE      synthetic DNA construct
  ORGANISM  synthetic DNA construct
REFERENCE   1 (bases 1 to 3363)
  AUTHORS   Kowarschik K, Hoehenwarter W, Marillonnet S, Trujillo M
  TITLE     UbiGate: a synthetic biology toolbox to analyse ubiquitination.
  JOURNAL   New Phytol. 2018 Mar;217(4):1749-1763. doi: 10.1111/nph.14900. Epub
            2017 Nov 30.
  PUBMED    29194629
REFERENCE   2 (bases 1 to 3363)
  AUTHORS   .
  TITLE     Direct Submission
  JOURNAL   Exported May 13, 2021 from SnapGene Server 1.1.58
            http://www.snapgene.com
FEATURES             Location/Qualifiers
     source          1..3363
                     /organism="synthetic DNA construct"
                     /mol_type="other DNA"
     primer_bind     90..107
                     /label=L4440
                     /note="L4440 vector, forward primer"
     primer_bind     complement(1337..1355)
                     /label=pBRforEco
                     /note="pBR322 vectors, upsteam of EcoRI site, forward
                     primer"
     promoter        1423..1527
                     /gene="bla"
                     /label=AmpR promoter
     CDS             1749..2540
                     /codon_start=1
                     /gene="aadA"
                     /product="aminoglycoside adenylyltransferase (Murphy,
                     1985)"
                     /label=SmR
                     /note="confers resistance to spectinomycin and
                     streptomycin"
                     /translation="MREAVIAEVSTQLSEVVGVIERHLEPTLLAVHLYGSAVDGGLKPH
                     SDIDLLVTVTVRLDETTRRALINDLLETSASPGESEILRAVEVTIVVHDDIIPWRYPAK
                     RELQFGEWQRNDILAGIFEPATIDIDLAILLTKAREHSVALVGPAAEELFDPVPEQDLF
                     EALNETLTLWNSPPDWAGDERNVVLTLSRIWYSAVTGKIAPKDVAADWAMERLPAQYQP
                     VILEARQAYLGQEEDRLASRADQLEEFVHYVKGEITKVVGK"
     rep_origin      2711..3299
                     /direction=RIGHT
                     /label=ori
                     /note="high-copy-number ColE1/pMB1/pBR322/pUC origin of
                     replication"
     primer_bind     3200..3219
                     /label=pBR322ori-F
                     /note="pBR322 origin, forward primer"
ORIGIN
        1 ttcctgcgtt atcccctgat tctgtggata accgtattac cgcctttgag tgagctgata
       61 ccgctcgccg cagccgaacg accgagcgca gcgagtcagt gagcgaggaa gcggaagagc
      121 gcccaatacg caaaccgcct ctccccgcgc gttggccgat tcattaatca ctctgtggtc
      181 tcaaatgaac accggcggtg gccaatacac ggattttccg gcggtggaaa ctcacggagg
      241 acagttcata agttacgata tcttcggtag tttattcgag atcacatcta agtatcgtcc
      301 tccgattata ccaattggtc gtggagctta tggaatcgtt tgctctgtgt tggatacgga
      361 gacgaacgag ctagtagcga tgaagaagat agctaatgct tttgataatc atatggatgc
      421 taagcgtacg cttcgtgaga tcaagcttct tcgtcatctt gatcatgaaa acattatagc
      481 tataagagat gttgttccac caccactaag aaggcagttc agtgatgttt atatctctac
      541 tgaattaatg gatactgatc ttcatcaaat catcagatct aaccagagtt tatcagaaga
      601 acactgtcag tacttcttgt accagctact tcgaggactg aagtatatcc actcagctaa
      661 cattattcat agggatttaa agccgagcaa tcttctgttg aacgcgaatt gcgatttaaa
      721 gatttgtgat ttcggtcttg ctagacctac ttcagagaat gattttatga ctgagtatgt
      781 tgttacgaga tggtatagag cacctgagct tctgttgaac tcttcagatt acacagctgc
      841 tattgatgtt tggtctgttg gttgtatctt tatggagctt atgaatagaa agcctttgtt
      901 ccctggtaaa gaccatgttc atcaaatgcg cttattgaca gagttgcttg gcacaccgac
      961 agaatctgat ctcggtttta ctcacaatga ggatgcgaaa agatacatcc ggcaacttcc
     1021 caacttccca cgtcagccct tagctaaact tttctctcat gttaacccaa tggccattga
     1081 tcttgttgac agaatgttga cgtttgaccc caacagaaga atcactgttg aacaagctct
     1141 gaatcaccag taccttgcta aattgcacga cccgaatgat gagccaatct gtcaaaagcc
     1201 attctctttt gagttcgaac aacagcctct ggatgaggaa cagataaaag agatgatcta
     1261 ccaagaagcc atagcactca atccaacata cggttaggct ttgagaccac gaagtggctc
     1321 ttcagtggac gaaagggcct cgtgatacgc ctatttttat aggttaatgt catgataata
     1381 atggtttctt agacgtcagg tggcactttt cggggaaatg tgcgcggaac ccctatttgt
     1441 ttatttttct aaatacattc aaatatgtat ccgctcatga gacaataacc ctgataaatg
     1501 cttcaataat attgaaaaag gaagagtatg cgctcacgca actggtccag aaccttgacc
     1561 gaacgcagcg gtggtaacgg cgcagtggcg gttttcatgg cttgttatga ctgttttttt
     1621 ttggggtaca gtctatgcct cgggcatcca agcagcaagc gcgttacgcc gtgggtcgat
     1681 gtttgatgtt atggagcagc aacgatgtta cgcagcaggg cagtcgccct aaaacaaagt
     1741 taaacatcat gagggaagcg gtgatcgccg aagtatcgac tcaactatca gaggtagttg
     1801 gcgtcatcga gcgccatctc gaaccgacgt tgctggccgt acatttgtac ggctccgcag
     1861 tggatggcgg cctgaagcca cacagcgata ttgatttgct ggttacggtg accgtaaggc
     1921 ttgatgaaac aacgcggcga gctttgatca acgacctttt ggaaacttcg gcttcccctg
     1981 gagagagcga gattctccgc gctgtagaag tcaccattgt tgtgcacgac gacatcattc
     2041 cgtggcgtta tccagctaag cgcgaactgc aatttggaga atggcagcgc aatgacattc
     2101 ttgcaggtat cttcgagcca gccacgatcg acattgatct ggctatcttg ctgacaaaag
     2161 caagagaaca tagcgttgcc ttggtaggtc cagcggcgga ggaactcttt gatccggttc
     2221 ctgaacagga tctatttgag gcgctaaatg aaaccttaac gctatggaac tcgccgcccg
     2281 actgggctgg cgatgagcga aatgtagtgc ttacgttgtc ccgcatttgg tacagcgcag
     2341 taaccggcaa aatcgcgccg aaggatgtcg ctgccgactg ggcaatggag cgcctgccgg
     2401 cccagtatca gcccgtcata cttgaagcta gacaggctta tcttggacaa gaagaagatc
     2461 gcttggcctc gcgcgcagat cagttggaag aatttgtcca ttacgtaaaa ggcgagatca
     2521 ccaaggtagt cggcaaataa ctgtcagacc aagtttactc atatatactt tagattgatt
     2581 taaaacttca tttttaattt aaaaggatct aggtgaagat cctttttgat aatctcatga
     2641 ccaaaatccc ttaacgtgag ttttcgttcc actgagcgtc agaccccgta gaaaagatca
     2701 aaggatcttc ttgagatcct ttttttctgc gcgtaatctg ctgcttgcaa acaaaaaaac
     2761 caccgctacc agcggtggtt tgtttgccgg atcaagagct accaactctt tttccgaagg
     2821 taactggctt cagcagagcg cagataccaa atactgttct tctagtgtag ccgtagttag
     2881 gccaccactt caagaactct gtagcaccgc ctacatacct cgctctgcta atcctgttac
     2941 cagtggctgc tgccagtggc gataagtcgt gtcttaccgg gttggactca agacgatagt
     3001 taccggataa ggcgcagcgg tcgggctgaa cggggggttc gtgcacacag cccagcttgg
     3061 agcgaacgac ctacaccgaa ctgagatacc tacagcgtga gctatgagaa agcgccacgc
     3121 ttcccgaagg gagaaaggcg gacaggtatc cggtaagcgg cagggtcgga acaggagagc
     3181 gcacgaggga gcttccaggg ggaaacgcct ggtatcttta tagtcctgtc gggtttcgcc
     3241 acctctgact tgagcgtcga tttttgtgat gctcgtcagg ggggcggagc ctatggaaaa
     3301 acgccagcaa cgcggccttt ttacggttcc tggccttttg ctggcctttt gctcacatgt
     3361 tct
//
