[The description below was written by a language model from this plasmid's Addgene catalogue record and the feature table of its GenBank file.]
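Description:
pUG-419 is a small, high-copy bacterial cloning module from the UbiGate toolbox, a Golden Gate/modular cloning collection built for analysing ubiquitination. It is based on the pICH41308 backbone, a level 0-type acceptor for modular cloning, and is maintained in E. coli. Propagation relies on a ColE1/pMB1/pUC-type origin of replication. Selection is by spectinomycin through the aadA aminoglycoside adenylyltransferase gene, which also confers streptomycin resistance; an annotated bla (AmpR) promoter lies upstream of it and presumably drives it. The plasmid carries no annotated expression promoter, terminator, tag or reporter for the insert, consistent with its role as a parts donor rather than an expression vector.

The insert is the roughly 1.1 kb sequence of Arabidopsis thaliana MPK3 (AT3G45640), mitogen-activated protein kinase 3. Internal BpiI and BsaI recognition sites were removed by point mutation so that the part is compatible with type IIS assembly. It was inserted using BpiI sites that were destroyed in the process, and according to the depositor it is released with BsaI for assembly into a level 1 cloning vector, where it would be combined with other modules to form a transcription unit. The record does not state which modules or fusion overhangs are intended.

Two sequence records are held, of 3363 and 3361 bp, which differ in their start point and by two bases in length. Both annotate only backbone elements (resistance cassette, origin and standard primer sites) and leave the MPK3 region unannotated, so details of the insert come from the catalogue fields alone.
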