Addgene plasmid #104720: pUG-419
Purpose: Cloning Module
Depositing lab: Marco Trujillo. Depositing organization: Leibniz Institute of Plant Biochemistry (IPB). Publication: UbiGate: a synthetic biology toolbox to analyse ubiquitination. Kowarschik K, Hoehenwarter W, Marillonnet S, Trujillo M. New Phytol. 2018 Mar;217(4):1749-1763. doi: 10.1111/nph.14900. Epub 2017 Nov 30. PubMed 29194629.
Backbone
  Vector backbone: pICH41308
  Backbone manufacturer: self-made
  Backbone size w/o insert (bp): 2251
  Vector type: Synthetic Biology
Growth in bacteria
  Bacterial resistance: Spectinomycin, 50 μg/mL
  Growth temperature: 37°C
  Growth strain: DH5alpha
  Copy number: High Copy
Gene/Insert
  Gene/Insert name: MPK3 (alt name: AT3G45640)
  Species: A. thaliana (mustard weed)
  Insert size (bp): 1118
  Mutation: BpiI/BsaI sites removed by point-mutation
  Entrez Gene: MPK3 (a.k.a. AT3G45640, ATMAPK3, ATMPK3, T6D9.4, mitogen-activated protein kinase 3)
  Cloning method: Restriction Enzyme; 5′ cloning site BpiI (destroyed during cloning); 3′ cloning site BpiI (destroyed during cloning)
  Sequencing primers: 5′ moclof, agcgaggaagcggaagagcg; 3′ moclor, gccacctgacgtctaagaaacc
Terms and licenses: Academic/Nonprofit Terms; Industry Terms: Not Available to Industry
Depositor comments: release insert with BsaI and clone to Level 1 cloning vector
How to cite: pUG-419 was a gift from Marco Trujillo (Addgene plasmid # 104720 ; http://n2t.net/addgene:104720 ; RRID:Addgene_104720)
